>Addgene plasmid #118838 | pMX-eSOX17FNV | addgene full sequence | sequence record 237063 | Addgene NGS Result
CCCGAAAAGTGCCACCTGCATAATGAAAGACCCCACCTGTAGGTTTGGCAAGCTAGCTTAAGTAACGCCA
TTTTGCAAGGCATGGAAAAATACATAACTGAGAATAGAAAAGTTCAGATCAAGGTCAGGAACAGATGGAA
CAGCTGAATATGGGCCAAACAGGATATCTGTGGTAAGCAGTTCCTGCCCCGGCTCAGGGCCAAGAACAGA
TGGAACAGCTGAATATGGGCCAAACAGGATATCTGTGGTAAGCAGTTCCTGCCCCGGCTCAGGGCCAAGA
ACAGATGGTCCCCAGATGCGGTCCAGCCCTCAGCAGTTTCTAGAGAACCATCAGATGTTTCCAGGGTGCC
CCAAGGACCTGAAATGACCCTGTGCCTTATTTGAACTAACCAATCAGTTCGCTTCTCGCTTCTGTTCGCG
CGCTTCTGCTCCCCGAGCTCAATAAAAGAGCCCACAACCCCTCACTCGGCGCGCCAGTCCTCCGATTGAC
TGAGTCGCCCGGGTACCCGTGTATCCAATAAACCCTCTTGCAGTTGCATCCGACTTGTGGTCTCGCTGTT
CCTTGGGAGGGTCTCCTCTGAGTGATTGACTACCCGTCAGCGGGGGTCTTTCATTTGGGGGCTCGTCCGG
GATCGGGAGACCCCTGCCCAGGGACCACCGACCCACCACCGGGAGGTAAGCTGGCCAGCAACTTATCTGT
GTCTGTCCGATTGTCTAGTGTCTATGACTGATTTTATGCGCCTGCGTCGGTACTAGTTAGCTAACTAGCT
CTGTATCTGGCGGACCCGTGGTGGAACTGACGAGTTCGGAACACCCGGCCGCAACCCTGGGAGACGTCCC
AGGGACTTCGGGGGCCGTTTTTGTGGCCCGACCTGAGTCCAAAAATCCCGATCGTTTTGGACTCTTTGGT
GCACCCCCCTAATAGGAGGGATATGTGGTTCTGGTAGGAGACGAGAACCTAAAACAGTTCCCGCCTCCGT
CTGAATTTTTGCTTTCGGTTTGGGACCGAAGCCGCGCCGCGCGTCTTGTCTGCTGCAGCATCGTTCTGTG
TTGTCTCTGTCTGACTGTGTTTCTGTATTTGTCTGAAAATTAGGGCCAGACTGTTACCACTCCCTTAAGT
TTGACCTTAGGTCACTGGAAAGATGTCGAGCGGATCGCTCACAACCAGTCGGTAGATGTCAAGAAGAGAC
GTTGGGTTACCTTCTGCTCTGCAGAATGGCCAACCTTTAACGTCGGATGGCCGCGAGACGGCACCTTTAA
CCGAGACCTCATCACCCAGGTTAAGATCAAGGTCTTTTCACCTGGCCCGCATGGACACCCAGACCAGGTC
CCCTACATCGTGACCTGGGAAGCCTTGGCTTTTGACCCCCCTCCCTGGGTCAAGCCCTTTGTACACCCTA
AGCCTCCGCCTCCTCTTCCTCCATCCGCCCCGTCTCTCCCCCTTGAACCTCCTCGTTCGACCCCGCCTCG
ATCCTCCCTTTATCCAGCCCTCACTCCTTCTCTAGGCGCCCCCATATGGCCATATGAGATCTTATATGGG
GCACCCCCGCCCCTTGTAAACTTCCCTGACCCTGACATGACAAGAGTTACTAACAGCCCCTCTCTCCAAG
CTCACTTACAGGCTCTCTACTTAGTCCAGCACGAAGTCTGGAGACCTCTGGCGGCAGCCTACCAAGAACA
ACTGGACCGACCGGTGGTACCTCACCCTTACCGAGTCGGCGACACAGTGTGGGTCCGCCGACACCAGACT
AAGAACCTAGAACCTCGCTGGAAAGGACCTTACACAGTCCTGCTGACCACCCCCACCGCCCTCAAAGTAG
ACGGCATCGCAGCTTGGATACACGCCGCCCACGTGAAGGCTGCCGACCCCGGGGGTGGACCATCCTCTAG
ACTGCCGGATCTAGCTAGTTAATCACAAGTTTGTACAAAAAAGCAGGCTTCACCATGAGCAGCCCGGATG
CGGGATACGCCAGTGACGACCAGAGCCAGCCCCGGAGCGCGCAGCCCGCGGTGATGGCAGGGTTGGGCCC
CTGTCCCTGGGCCGAGTCCCTGAGCCCCCTCGGGGATGTAAAGGTGAAAGGCGAGGTGGTGGCGAGTAGC
GGGGCGCCAGCCGGGACGTCGGGCCGAGCCAAAGCGGAGTCTCGCATCCGGCGGCCGATGAACGCCTTTA
TGGTGTGGGCCAAAGACGAACGCAAGCGGTTGGCACAGCAGAACCCAGATCTGCACAACGCAGAGCTAAG
CAAGATGCTAGGCAAGTCTTGGAAGGCGTTGACCTTTGCAGAGAAGCGGCCCTTCAATGAAGAGGCCGTG
CGGCTGCGCGTGCAGCATATGCAGGACCACCCCAACTACAAGTACCGGCCGCGGCGGCGCAAGCAGGTGA
AGCGCATGAAGCGGGTGGAGGGAGGCTTCCTGCACGCTCTCGTCGAGCCCCAGGCCGGCGCGCTTGGTCC
CGAGGGCGGCCGCGTGGCCATGGATGGCCTGGGTCTGCCTTTCCCGGAGCCGGGCTATCCGGCCGGTCCT
CCGCTGATGTCTCCGCACATGGGCCCCCACTATCGGGACTGCCAGGGACTGGGCGCTCCCGCGCTCGACG
GCTACCCTCTGCCCACTCCGGACACATCCCCGCTGGATGGCGTGGAGCAGGACCCGGCTTTCTTTGCAGC
CCCGCTGCCAGGGGACTGCCCGGCGGCCGGCACCTACACTTACGCTCCAGTCTCGGACTATGCAGTGTCC
GTAGAGCCGCCCGCTGGCCCCATGCGAGTGGGGCCGGACCCCTCGGGCCCTGCGATGCCGGGGATCCTGG
CGCCCCCCAGCGCTCTGCACCTGTACTACGGCGCGATGGGCTCGCCCGCCGCAAGTGCGGGGCGCGGTTT
CCACGCGCAACCCCAGCAGCCGCTGCAACCGCAGGCACCGCCCCCGCCACCGCAGCAGCAGCACCCAGCG
CACGGCCCCGGGCAACCTTCGCCCCCTCCCGAGGCTCTGCCCTGCCGGGATGGCACGGAATCCAACCAGC
CCACTGAGCTCCTAGGGGAGGTGGACCGCACGGAATTCGAACAGTATCTGCCCTTTGTGTATAAGCCCGA
GATGGGTCTTCCCTACCAGGGACACGACTGCGGAGTGAACCTCTCAGACAGCCACGGAGCCATTTCCTCC
GTGGTGTCCGACGCTAGCTCAGCGGTCTACTATTGCAACTACCCCGACATTTAAACCCAGCTTTCTTGTA
CAAAGTGGTGATTCGACGATAAAATAAAAGATTTTATTTAGTCTCCAGAAAAAGGGGGGAATGAAAGACC
CCACCTGTAGGTTTGGCAAGCTAGCTTAAGTAACGCCATTTTGCAAGGCATGGAAAAATACATAACTGAG
AATAGAGAAGTTCAGATCAAGGTCAGGAACAGATGGAACAGCTGAATATGGGCCAAACAGGATATCTGTG
GTAAGCAGTTCCTGCCCCGGCTCAGGGCCAAGAACAGATGGAACAGCTGAATATGGGCCAAACAGGATAT
CTGTGGTAAGCAGTTCCTGCCCCGGCTCAGGGCCAAGAACAGATGGTCCCCAGATGCGGTCCAGCCCTCA
GCAGTTTCTAGAGAACCATCAGATGTTTCCAGGGTGCCCCAAGGACCTGAAATGACCCTGTGCCTTATTT
GAACTAACCAATCAGTTCGCTTCTCGCTTCTGTTCGCGCGCTTCTGCTCCCCGAGCTCAATAAAAGAGCC
CACAACCCCTCACTCGGGGCGCCAGTCCTCCGATTGACTGAGTCGCCCGGGTACCCGTGTATCCAATAAA
CCCTCTTGCAGTTGCATCCGACTTGTGGTCTCGCTGTTCCTTGGGAGGGTCTCCTCTGAGTGATTGACTA
CCCGTCAGCGGGGGTCTTTCACATGCAGCATGTATCAAAATTAATTTGGTTTTTTTTCTTAAGTATTTAC
ATTAAATGGCCATAGTTGCATTAATGAATCGGCCAACGCGCGGGGAGAGGCGGTTTGCGTATTGGGCGCT
CTTCCGCTTCCTCGCTCACTGACTCGCTGCGCTCGGTCGTTCGGCTGCGGCGAGCGGTATCAGCTCACTC
AAAGGCGGTAATACGGTTATCCACAGAATCAGGGGATAACGCAGGAAAGAACATGTGAGCAAAAGGCCAG
CAAAAGGCCAGGAACCGTAAAAAGGCCGCGTTGCTGGCGTTTTTCCATAGGCTCCGCCCCCCTGACGAGC
ATCACAAAAATCGACGCTCAAGTCAGAGGTGGCGAAACCCGACAGGACTATAAAGATACCAGGCGTTTCC
CCCTGGAAGCTCCCTCGTGCGCTCTCCTGTTCCGACCCTGCCGCTTACCGGATACCTGTCCGCCTTTCTC
CCTTCGGGAAGCGTGGCGCTTTCTCATAGCTCACGCTGTAGGTATCTCAGTTCGGTGTAGGTCGTTCGCT
CCAAGCTGGGCTGTGTGCACGAACCCCCCGTTCAGCCCGACCGCTGCGCCTTATCCGGTAACTATCGTCT
TGAGTCCAACCCGGTAAGACACGACTTATCGCCACTGGCAGCAGCCACTGGTAACAGGATTAGCAGAGCG
AGGTATGTAGGCGGTGCTACAGAGTTCTTGAAGTGGTGGCCTAACTACGGCTACACTAGAAGAACAGTAT
TTGGTATCTGCGCTCTGCTGAAGCCAGTTACCTTCGGAAAAAGAGTTGGTAGCTCTTGATCCGGCAAACA
AACCACCGCTGGTAGCGGTGGTTTTTTTGTTTGCAAGCAGCAGATTACGCGCAGAAAAAAAGGATCTCAA
GAAGATCCTTTGATCTTTTCTACGGGGTCTGACGCTCAGTGGAACGAAAACTCACGTTAAGGGATTTTGG
TCATGAGATTATCAAAAAGGATCTTCACCTAGATCCTTTTGCGGCCGGCCGCAAATCAATCTAAAGTATA
TATGAGTAAACTTGGTCTGACAGTTACCAATGCTTAATCAGTGAGGCACCTATCTCAGCGATCTGTCTAT
TTCGTTCATCCATAGTTGCCTGACTCCCCGTCGTGTAGATAACTACGATACGGGAGGGCTTACCATCTGG
CCCCAGTGCTGCAATGATACCGCGAGACCCACGCTCACCGGCTCCAGATTTATCAGCAATAAACCAGCCA
GCCGGAAGGGCCGAGCGCAGAAGTGGTCCTGCAACTTTATCCGCCTCCATCCAGTCTATTAATTGTTGCC
GGGAAGCTAGAGTAAGTAGTTCGCCAGTTAATAGTTTGCGCAACGTTGTTGCCATTGCTACAGGCATCGT
GGTGTCACGCTCGTCGTTTGGTATGGCTTCATTCAGCTCCGGTTCCCAACGATCAAGGCGAGTTACATGA
TCCCCCATGTTGTGCAAAAAAGCGGTTAGCTCCTTCGGTCCTCCGATCGTTGTCAGAAGTAAGTTGGCCG
CAGTGTTATCACTCATGGTTATGGCAGCACTGCATAATTCTCTTACTGTCATGCCATCCGTAAGATGCTT
TTCTGTGACTGGTGAGTACTCAACCAAGTCATTCTGAGAATAGTGTATGCGGCGACCGAGTTGCTCTTGC
CCGGCGTCAATACGGGATAATACCGCGCCACATAGCAGAACTTTAAAAGTGCTCATCATTGGAAAACGTT
CTTCGGGGCGAAAACTCTCAAGGATCTTACCGCTGTTGAGATCCAGTTCGATGTAACCCACTCGTGCACC
CAACTGATCTTCAGCATCTTTTACTTTCACCAGCGTTTCTGGGTGAGCAAAAACAGGAAGGCAAAATGCC
GCAAAAAAGGGAATAAGGGCGACACGGAAATGTTGAATACTCATACTCTTCCTTTTTCAATATTATTGAA
GCATTTATCAGGGTTATTGTCTCATGAGCGGATACATATTTGAATGTATTTAGAAAAATAAACAAATAGG
GGTTCCGCGCACATTTC
Features (pLannotate 1.2.2; 14 found; start..end, strand, type, name):
     22..615     +  LTR            LTR: long terminal repeat from Moloney murine leukemia virus
    678..877     +  misc_feature   MMLV Ψ: packaging signal of Moloney murine leukemia virus (MMLV)
    929..1017    +  misc_feature   MESV Ψ (fragment): packaging signal of murine embryonic stem cell virus
   1094..1510    +  CDS            gag (truncated): truncated Moloney murine leukemia virus (MMLV) gag gene lacking the start codon
   1520..1894    +  misc_feature   pol region: Moloney murine leukemia virus (MMLV) pol region containing the splice acceptor site
   1915..1939    +  protein_bind   attB1: mutant version of attB; recombination site for the Gateway® BP reaction BP Clonase™
   1945..3201    +  CDS            Sox17: SOX17_MOUSE - Also known as Sox-17. Experimental evidence at protein level: Swiss-Prot protein existence level 1. [Isoform 2]: Has no DNA-binding activity, and does not function as transcriptional activator. From Mus musculus (Mouse).
   3205..3229    -  protein_bind   attB2: mutant version of attB; recombination site for the Gateway® BP reaction BP Clonase™
   3280..3401    +  LTR            3' LTR (ΔU3) (fragment): self-inactivating 3' long terminal repeat (LTR) from Moloney murine leukemia virus
   3402..3871    +  LTR            LTR: long terminal repeat from Moloney murine leukemia virus
   3937..3989    -  CDS            lacI (fragment): lac repressor; lacI; The lac repressor binds to the lac operator to inhibit transcription in E. coli. This inhibition can be relieved by adding lactose or isopropyl-β-D-thiogalactopyranoside (IPTG).
   4172..4760    -  rep_origin     ori: high-copy-number ColE1/pMB1/pBR322/pUC origin of replication
   4924..5784    -  CDS            AmpR: β-lactamase; bla; confers resistance to ampicillin, carbenicillin, and related antibiotics
   5785..5889    -  promoter       AmpR promoter: bla
