[The description below was written by a language model from this plasmid's Addgene catalogue record and pLannotate feature annotations shown in this document.]
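Description:
pMX-eSOX17FNV is a Moloney murine leukemia virus–based gammaretroviral expression vector built on the pMX backbone and carrying an engineered mouse Sox17 coding sequence. In bacteria it is maintained through a high-copy ColE1/pUC-type origin and selected with ampicillin via the β-lactamase gene and its native promoter. A short lacI fragment annotated near the origin appears to be a backbone remnant with no functional role.

The viral portion begins with a 5′ MMLV LTR, which in this type of vector provides the promoter activity for the genomic transcript, as no separate internal promoter is annotated. It is followed by the MMLV Ψ packaging signal, a truncated gag sequence lacking its start codon (which extends the packaging region), and a pol-derived segment containing a splice acceptor. The Sox17 open reading frame sits downstream, flanked by attB1 and attB2 sites, which suggests the insert was introduced by Gateway recombination, although the record lists the cloning method as unknown. A 3′ LTR closes the proviral unit. Part of it is annotated as a ΔU3 fragment adjacent to a standard LTR match, so the annotation alone does not establish whether the vector is self-inactivating. No tag, reporter or mammalian selection marker is annotated.

The insert, eSOX17FNV, carries three substitutions (L46F, V53N and E57V) and, according to the associated publication title, comes from work on directed evolution of reprogramming factors by cell selection and sequencing. The plasmid is intended for producing retrovirus, with gag, pol and env supplied in trans by packaging cells. The virus delivers this Sox17 variant to target cells, where it is reported to improve the efficiency of induced pluripotent stem cell generation.
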