Addgene plasmid #118838: pMX-eSOX17FNV
Purpose: Retroviral expression of a mutant of Sox17 that improves efficiency of iPSC generation
Depositing lab: Ralf Jauch. Depositing organization: Guangzhou Institute of Biomedicine and Health (GIBH), Chinese Academy of Sciences. Publication: Directed Evolution of Reprogramming Factors by Cell Selection and Sequencing. Veerapandian V, Ackermann JO, Srivastava Y, Malik V, Weng M, Yang X, Jauch R. Stem Cell Reports. 2018 Aug 14;11(2):593-606. doi: 10.1016/j.stemcr.2018.07.002. Epub 2018 Aug 2. PubMed 30078555.
Backbone
  Vector backbone: pMX
  Vector type: Mammalian Expression, Retroviral
Growth in bacteria
  Bacterial resistance: Ampicillin, 100 μg/mL
  Growth temperature: 37°C
  Growth strain: NEB Stable
  Copy number: High Copy
Gene/Insert
  Gene/Insert name: eSOX17FNV
  Species: M. musculus (mouse)
  Mutation: FNV: L46F, V53N, E57V
  Entrez Gene: Sox17
  Cloning method: Unknown
  Sequencing primers: 5′ n/a
Terms and licenses: Academic/Nonprofit Terms; Industry Terms: Not Available to Industry
How to cite: pMX-eSOX17FNV was a gift from Ralf Jauch (Addgene plasmid # 118838 ; http://n2t.net/addgene:118838 ; RRID:Addgene_118838)
